>Addgene plasmid #161134 | pDONR221-SLC25A23_STOP | depositor full sequence | sequence record 312202 | Full Sequence
CTTTCCTGCGTTATCCCCTGATTCTGTGGATAACCGTATTACCGCCTTTGAGTGAGCTGATACCGCTCGC
CGCAGCCGAACGACCGAGCGCAGCGAGTCAGTGAGCGAGGAAGCGGAAGAGCGCCCAATACGCAAACCGC
CTCTCCCCGCGCGTTGGCCGATTCATTAATGCAGCTGGCACGACAGGTTTCCCGACTGGAAAGCGGGCAG
TGAGCGCAACGCAATTAATACGCGTACCGCTAGCCAGGAAGAGTTTGTAGAAACGCAAAAAGGCCATCCG
TCAGGATGGCCTTCTGCTTAGTTTGATGCCTGGCAGTTTATGGCGGGCGTCCTGCCCGCCACCCTCCGGG
CCGTTGCTTCACAACGTTCAAATCCGCTCCCGGCGGATTTGTCCTACTCAGGAGAGCGTTCACCGACAAA
CAACAGATAAAACGAAAGGCCCAGTCTTCCGACTGAGCCTTTCGTTTTATTTGATGCCTGGCAGTTCCCT
ACTCTCGCGTTAACGCTAGCATGGATGTTTTCCCAGTCACGACGTTGTAAAACGACGGCCAGTCTTAAGC
TCGGGCCCCAAATAATGATTTTATTTTGACTGATAGTGACCTGTTCGTTGCAACACATTGATGAGCAATG
CTTTTTTATAATGCCAACTTTGTACAAAAAAGCAGGCTCCACCATGAGGGGATCTCCAGGCGATGCAGAG
CGGAGACAGCGGTGGGGCAGACTGTTCGAGGAGCTGGATAGCAACAAGGACGGAAGGGTGGATGTGCACG
AGCTGAGGCAGGGACTGGCAAGGCTGGGAGGAGGCAATCCAGATCCTGGAGCACAGCAGGGAATCAGCTC
CGAGGGCGACGCAGATCCTGACGGAGGACTGGACCTGGAGGAGTTCAGCAGGTACCTGCAGGAGAGGGAG
CAGCGCCTGCTGCTGATGTTTCACTCCCTGGACAGAAACCAGGATGGCCACATCGACGTGTCCGAGATCC
AGCAGTCTTTTAGGGCCCTGGGCATCTCCATCTCTCTGGAGCAGGCCGAGAAGATCCTGCACAGCATGGA
TAGAGACGGCACCATGACAATCGATTGGCAGGAGTGGAGGGACCACTTCCTGCTGCACTCCCTGGAGAAT
GTGGAGGATGTGCTGTATTTTTGGAAGCACTCTACCGTGCTGGATATCGGCGAGTGCCTGACAGTGCCTG
ACGAGTTCTCCAAGCAGGAGAAGCTGACCGGCATGTGGTGGAAGCAGCTGGTGGCAGGAGCAGTGGCAGG
AGCCGTGTCCAGAACCGGCACAGCCCCACTGGACAGGCTGAAGGTGTTTATGCAGGTGCACGCCTCTAAG
ACAAACCGCCTGAATATCCTGGGAGGACTGCGGTCTATGGTGCTGGAGGGAGGAATCCGGAGCCTGTGGA
GAGGCAACGGCATCAATGTGCTGAAGATCGCCCCAGAGAGCGCCATCAAGTTCATGGCCTACGAGCAGAT
CAAGAGGGCAATCCTGGGACAGCAGGAGACCCTGCACGTGCAGGAGCGGTTTGTGGCAGGATCCCTGGCA
GGAGCAACCGCACAGACAATCATCTACCCAATGGAGGTGCTGAAGACCCGGCTGACACTGAGGCGCACAG
GCCAGTATAAGGGCCTGCTGGATTGTGCAAGGAGAATCCTGGAGAGGGAGGGACCAAGGGCCTTCTACAG
GGGCTATCTGCCAAACGTGCTGGGCATCATCCCCTACGCCGGCATCGACCTGGCCGTGTATGAGACCCTG
AAGAATTGGTGGCTGCAGCAGTACTCTCACGATAGCGCCGACCCTGGAATCCTGGTGCTGCTGGCATGCG
GAACCATCTCTAGCACATGTGGCCAGATCGCCTCTTATCCCCTGGCCCTGGTGAGGACACGCATGCAGGC
ACAGGCAAGCATCGAGGGAGGACCTCAGCTGTCCATGCTGGGCCTGCTGAGACACATCCTGTCCCAGGAG
GGCATGAGAGGCCTGTATAGGGGCATCGCCCCTAACTTTATGAAAGTGATCCCAGCCGTGAGCATCTCCT
ACGTGGTGTATGAGAATATGAAGCAGGCCCTGGGCGTGACCAGCAGGTAAGACCCAGCTTTCTTGTACAA
AGTTGGCATTATAAGAAAGCATTGCTTATCAATTTGTTGCAACGAACAGGTCACTATCAGTCAAAATAAA
ATCATTATTTGCCATCCAGCTGATATCCCCTATAGTGAGTCGTATTACATGGTCATAGCTGTTTCCTGGC
AGCTCTGGCCCGTGTCTCAAAATCTCTGATGTTACATTGCACAAGATAAAATAATATCATCATGAACAAT
AAAACTGTCTGCTTACATAAACAGTAATACAAGGGGTGTTATGAGCCATATTCAACGGGAAACGTCGAGG
CCGCGATTAAATTCCAACATGGATGCTGATTTATATGGGTATAAATGGGCTCGCGATAATGTCGGGCAAT
CAGGTGCGACAATCTATCGCTTGTATGGGAAGCCCGATGCGCCAGAGTTGTTTCTGAAACATGGCAAAGG
TAGCGTTGCCAATGATGTTACAGATGAGATGGTCAGACTAAACTGGCTGACGGAATTTATGCCTCTTCCG
ACCATCAAGCATTTTATCCGTACTCCTGATGATGCATGGTTACTCACCACTGCGATCCCCGGAAAAACAG
CATTCCAGGTATTAGAAGAATATCCTGATTCAGGTGAAAATATTGTTGATGCGCTGGCAGTGTTCCTGCG
CCGGTTGCATTCGATTCCTGTTTGTAATTGTCCTTTTAACAGCGATCGCGTATTTCGTCTCGCTCAGGCG
CAATCACGAATGAATAACGGTTTGGTTGATGCGAGTGATTTTGATGACGAGCGTAATGGCTGGCCTGTTG
AACAAGTCTGGAAAGAAATGCATAAACTTTTGCCATTCTCACCGGATTCAGTCGTCACTCATGGTGATTT
CTCACTTGATAACCTTATTTTTGACGAGGGGAAATTAATAGGTTGTATTGATGTTGGACGAGTCGGAATC
GCAGACCGATACCAGGATCTTGCCATCCTATGGAACTGCCTCGGTGAGTTTTCTCCTTCATTACAGAAAC
GGCTTTTTCAAAAATATGGTATTGATAATCCTGATATGAATAAATTGCAGTTTCATTTGATGCTCGATGA
GTTTTTCTAATCAGAATTGGTTAATTGGTTGTAACACTGGCAGAGCATTACGCTGACTTGACGGGACGGC
GCAAGCTCATGACCAAAATCCCTTAACGTGAGTTACGCGTCGTTCCACTGAGCGTCAGACCCCGTAGAAA
AGATCAAAGGATCTTCTTGAGATCCTTTTTTTCTGCGCGTAATCTGCTGCTTGCAAACAAAAAAACCACC
GCTACCAGCGGTGGTTTGTTTGCCGGATCAAGAGCTACCAACTCTTTTTCCGAAGGTAACTGGCTTCAGC
AGAGCGCAGATACCAAATACTGTTCTTCTAGTGTAGCCGTAGTTAGGCCACCACTTCAAGAACTCTGTAG
CACCGCCTACATACCTCGCTCTGCTAATCCTGTTACCAGTGGCTGCTGCCAGTGGCGATAAGTCGTGTCT
TACCGGGTTGGACTCAAGACGATAGTTACCGGATAAGGCGCAGCGGTCGGGCTGAACGGGGGGTTCGTGC
ACACAGCCCAGCTTGGAGCGAACGACCTACACCGAACTGAGATACCTACAGCGTGAGCTATGAGAAAGCG
CCACGCTTCCCGAAGGGAGAAAGGCGGACAGGTATCCGGTAAGCGGCAGGGTCGGAACAGGAGAGCGCAC
GAGGGAGCTTCCAGGGGGAAACGCCTGGTATCTTTATAGTCCTGTCGGGTTTCGCCACCTCTGACTTGAG
CGTCGATTTTTGTGATGCTCGTCAGGGGGGCGGAGCCTATGGAAAAACGCCAGCAACGCGGCCTTTTTAC
GGTTCCTGGCCTTTTGCTGGCCTTTTGCTCACATGTT
Features (pLannotate 1.2.2; 10 found; start..end, strand, type, name):
    121..213     +  CDS            lacI (fragment): lac repressor; lacI; The lac repressor binds to the lac operator to inhibit transcription in E. coli. This inhibition can be relieved by adding lactose or isopropyl-β-D-thiogalactopyranoside (IPTG).
    268..295     -  terminator     rrnB T2 terminator: transcription terminator T2 from the E. coli rrnB gene
    427..470     +  terminator     rrnB T1 terminator: Escherichia coli rrnB; transcription terminator T1 from the E. coli rrnB gene
    517..553     -  CDS            lacZα (fragment): LacZα fragment of β-galactosidase; lacZ fragment
    569..668     +  protein_bind   attL1: mutant version of attL; recombination site for the Gateway® LR reaction LR Clonase™
    674..2077    +  CDS            SLC25A23: SCMC3_HUMAN - Also known as APC2, MCSC2, SCAMC3. Experimental evidence at protein level: Swiss-Prot protein existence level 1. Calcium-dependent mitochondrial solute carrier. Mitochondrial solute carriers shuttle metabolites, nucleotides, and cofactors through the mitochondrial inner membrane (PubMed:15123600). May act as a ATP- Mg/Pi exchanger that mediates the transport of Mg-ATP in exchange for phosphate, catalyzing the net uptake or efflux of adenine nucleotides into or from the mitochondria (PubMed:15123600). Acts as a regulator of mitochondrial calcium uptake via interaction with MCU and
   2082..2181    -  protein_bind   attL2: mutant version of attL; recombination site for the Gateway® LR reaction LR Clonase™
   2199..2217    -  promoter       T7 promoter: promoter for bacteriophage T7 RNA polymerase
   2351..3160    +  CDS            KanR: aminoglycoside phosphotransferase; aph(3')-Ia; confers resistance to kanamycin in bacteria or G418 (Geneticin®) in eukaryotes
   3307..3895    +  rep_origin     ori: high-copy-number ColE1/pMB1/pBR322/pUC origin of replication
