[The description below was written by a language model from this plasmid's Addgene catalogue record and pLannotate feature annotations shown in this document.]
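Description:
pDONR221-SLC25A23_STOP is a Gateway entry clone built on the pDONR221 backbone, carrying a codon-optimized open reading frame for human SLC25A23 (also known as APC2, MCSC2 or SCaMC-3). The full plasmid is about 3.96 kb. It is propagated in E. coli from a high-copy ColE1/pUC-type origin and selected with kanamycin through an aminoglycoside phosphotransferase (KanR) gene. Although the catalogue lists the vector type as mammalian expression, the feature table shows no eukaryotic promoter or polyadenylation signal. The plasmid is therefore best understood as a shuttle for the ORF, not as an expression construct in its own right.

The roughly 1.4 kb insert sits between attL1 and attL2, the recombination sites used in the Gateway LR reaction, so the coding sequence can be transferred directionally into any attR-containing destination vector of the user's choice. Upstream of attL1 lie the rrnB T1 and T2 transcription terminators, which insulate the insert from read-through transcription in bacteria. A T7 promoter lies just beyond attL2 in the reverse orientation. Short lacI and lacZα fragments are backbone remnants with no evident functional role. M13 forward and reverse priming sites flank the cassette for sequence verification.

SLC25A23 encodes a calcium-dependent mitochondrial solute carrier of the inner membrane. It is thought to exchange Mg-ATP for phosphate and has been implicated in regulating mitochondrial calcium uptake. This version retains a stop codon at the end of the ORF, so it suits expression of the native C-terminus or N-terminally tagged fusions. A companion clone without the stop codon exists for C-terminal fusions. The plasmid belongs to a consortium-wide collection of solute carrier clones assembled to support transporter research and drug discovery.
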