Addgene plasmid #161134: pDONR221-SLC25A23_STOP
Purpose: Gateway entry clone with codon-optimized ORF sequence for subcloning into custom expression vectors. Contains a STOP codon at the end of the codon-optimized ORF sequence.
Depositing lab: RESOLUTE Consortium & Giulio Superti-Furga. Depositing organization: CeMM Research Center for Molecular Medicine. Publication: The RESOLUTE consortium: unlocking SLC transporters for drug discovery. Superti-Furga G, Lackner D, Wiedmer T, Ingles-Prieto A, Barbosa B, Girardi E, Goldmann U, Gurtl B, Klavins K, Klimek C, Lindinger S, Lineiro-Retes E, Muller AC, Onstein S, Redinger G, Reil D, Sedlyarov V, Wolf G, Crawford M, Everley R, ... Steppan CM. Nat Rev Drug Discov. 2020 Jul;19(7):429-430. doi: 10.1038/d41573-020-00056-6. PubMed 32265506.
Backbone
  Vector backbone: pDONR221
  Backbone manufacturer: ThermoFisher Scientific
  Backbone size w/o insert (bp): 2550
  Vector type: Mammalian Expression
Growth in bacteria
  Bacterial resistance: Kanamycin, 50 μg/mL
  Growth temperature: 37°C
  Growth strain: NEB Stable
  Copy number: High Copy
Gene/Insert
  Gene/Insert name: SLC25A23 (alt name: FLJ30339, MGC2615, APC2)
  Species: H. sapiens (human)
  Insert size (bp): 1407
  Entrez Gene: SLC25A23 (a.k.a. APC2, MCSC2, SCaMC-3)
  Cloning method: Gateway Cloning
  Sequencing primers: 5′ M13-fwd; 3′ M13-rev
Terms and licenses: Academic/Nonprofit Terms; Industry Terms
Depositor comments: This plasmid contains a STOP codon at the end of the codon-optimized ORF. For the version of this plasmid that does not contain a STOP codon, please see Addgene plasmid 131968 For more information on the full Resolute plasmid collection, please see www.addgene.org/depositor-collections/re-solute/. Please provide your feedback on this plasmid to the RESOLUTE consortium by filling out their RESOLUTE repository feedback form: https://forms.office.com/Pages/ResponsePage.aspx?id=0e05yklzmkS7rjFGQL4N7z4feCLQvEJAmVcOCM_u885UN1JJRko0Ukg4TVQwNTZLOUxPQVJWT1NHUCQlQCN0PWcu
How to cite: pDONR221-SLC25A23_STOP was a gift from RESOLUTE Consortium & Giulio Superti-Furga (Addgene plasmid # 161134 ; http://n2t.net/addgene:161134 ; RRID:Addgene_161134)
