>Addgene plasmid #161134 | pDONR221-SLC25A23_STOP | depositor partial sequence | sequence record 312203 | Codon-optimized ORF of SLC25A23
ATGAGGGGATCTCCAGGCGATGCAGAGCGGAGACAGCGGTGGGGCAGACTGTTCGAGGAGCTGGATAGCA
ACAAGGACGGAAGGGTGGATGTGCACGAGCTGAGGCAGGGACTGGCAAGGCTGGGAGGAGGCAATCCAGA
TCCTGGAGCACAGCAGGGAATCAGCTCCGAGGGCGACGCAGATCCTGACGGAGGACTGGACCTGGAGGAG
TTCAGCAGGTACCTGCAGGAGAGGGAGCAGCGCCTGCTGCTGATGTTTCACTCCCTGGACAGAAACCAGG
ATGGCCACATCGACGTGTCCGAGATCCAGCAGTCTTTTAGGGCCCTGGGCATCTCCATCTCTCTGGAGCA
GGCCGAGAAGATCCTGCACAGCATGGATAGAGACGGCACCATGACAATCGATTGGCAGGAGTGGAGGGAC
CACTTCCTGCTGCACTCCCTGGAGAATGTGGAGGATGTGCTGTATTTTTGGAAGCACTCTACCGTGCTGG
ATATCGGCGAGTGCCTGACAGTGCCTGACGAGTTCTCCAAGCAGGAGAAGCTGACCGGCATGTGGTGGAA
GCAGCTGGTGGCAGGAGCAGTGGCAGGAGCCGTGTCCAGAACCGGCACAGCCCCACTGGACAGGCTGAAG
GTGTTTATGCAGGTGCACGCCTCTAAGACAAACCGCCTGAATATCCTGGGAGGACTGCGGTCTATGGTGC
TGGAGGGAGGAATCCGGAGCCTGTGGAGAGGCAACGGCATCAATGTGCTGAAGATCGCCCCAGAGAGCGC
CATCAAGTTCATGGCCTACGAGCAGATCAAGAGGGCAATCCTGGGACAGCAGGAGACCCTGCACGTGCAG
GAGCGGTTTGTGGCAGGATCCCTGGCAGGAGCAACCGCACAGACAATCATCTACCCAATGGAGGTGCTGA
AGACCCGGCTGACACTGAGGCGCACAGGCCAGTATAAGGGCCTGCTGGATTGTGCAAGGAGAATCCTGGA
GAGGGAGGGACCAAGGGCCTTCTACAGGGGCTATCTGCCAAACGTGCTGGGCATCATCCCCTACGCCGGC
ATCGACCTGGCCGTGTATGAGACCCTGAAGAATTGGTGGCTGCAGCAGTACTCTCACGATAGCGCCGACC
CTGGAATCCTGGTGCTGCTGGCATGCGGAACCATCTCTAGCACATGTGGCCAGATCGCCTCTTATCCCCT
GGCCCTGGTGAGGACACGCATGCAGGCACAGGCAAGCATCGAGGGAGGACCTCAGCTGTCCATGCTGGGC
CTGCTGAGACACATCCTGTCCCAGGAGGGCATGAGAGGCCTGTATAGGGGCATCGCCCCTAACTTTATGA
AAGTGATCCCAGCCGTGAGCATCTCCTACGTGGTGTATGAGAATATGAAGCAGGCCCTGGGCGTGACCAG
CAGGTAA
